>Addgene plasmid #184926 | pPaxillin-Electra2 | addgene full sequence | sequence record 371197 | Addgene NGS Result
TAGTTATTAATAGTAATCAATTACGGGGTCATTAGTTCATAGCCCATATATGGAGTTCCGCGTTACATAA
CTTACGGTAAATGGCCCGCCTGGCTGACCGCCCAACGACCCCCGCCCATTGACGTCAATAATGACGTATG
TTCCCATAGTAACGCCAATAGGGACTTTCCATTGACGTCAATGGGTGGAGTATTTACGGTAAACTGCCCA
CTTGGCAGTACATCAAGTGTATCATATGCCAAGTACGCCCCCTATTGACGTCAATGACGGTAAATGGCCC
GCCTGGCATTATGCCCAGTACATGACCTTATGGGACTTTCCTACTTGGCAGTACATCTACGTATTAGTCA
TCGCTATTACCATGGTGATGCGGTTTTGGCAGTACATCAATGGGCGTGGATAGCGGTTTGACTCACGGGG
ATTTCCAAGTCTCCACCCCATTGACGTCAATGGGAGTTTGTTTTGGCACCAAAATCAACGGGACTTTCCA
AAATGTCGTAACAACTCCGCCCCATTGACGCAAATGGGCGGTAGGCGTGTACGGTGGGAGGTCTATATAA
GCAGAGCTGGTTTAGTGAACCGTCAGATCCGCTAGCACCATGGACGACCTCGATGCCTTACTGGCAGACC
TGGAATCCACCACCTCGCATATCTCTAAGCGACCGGTGTTTCTAACAGAGGAAACGCCTTACTCCTACCC
AACTGGAAACCATACGTACCAGGAGATTGCTGTGCCACCGCCGGTGCCCCCGCCGCCTTCCAGTGAGGCC
CTAAATGGCACTGTGATTGACCCCTTAGACCAGTGGCAACCCAGCGTGTCCAGATACGGCCACCAGCAAC
CTCAGTCCCAGTCTCCGATATACAGCTCTAGTGCCAAAAGCTCCAGTGCCTCTGTTCCTAGAGACGGGCT
CAGCTCCCCTTCTCCCCGTGCCAGTGAGGAGGAACACGTGTACAGCTTCCCAAACAAGCAGAAGTCTGCA
GAACCATCTCCCACAATGACCAGCACCTCCCTGGGCAGCAACCTCTCGGAACTGGACAGGCTTCTCCTGG
AACTGAATGCTGTTCAACATAATCCCCCCAGTGGCTTCTCAGCAGATGAAGTCAGCAGAAGCCCATCACT
GCCCAATGTGACCGGACCTCACTATGTCATCCCAGAGAGCAGCAGCTCTGCAGGAGGGAAGGCTGCACCC
CCTACAAAAGAAAAACCAAAGCGGAATGGTGGGCGTGGGATTGAAGATGTGCGTCCCAGTGTGGAGAGCC
TGCTGGATGAGCTGGAGAGCTCTGTGCCAAGCCCAGTCCCTGCAATCACTGTGAGCCAAGGGGAGGTGAG
CAGCCCCCAGCGTGTCAACGCCAGTCAGCAGCAGACCCGTATCTCTGCTTCTTCAGCTACACGAGAACTG
GATGAGCTGATGGCGTCCCTCTCTGACTTTAAGTTCATGGCACAGGGGAAAGCCGGCGGCAGCAGCTCCC
CACCATCCACCACCCCAAAGCCTGGCAGTCAGCTGGACACCATGCTGGGAAGTCTGCAGTCTGACCTGAA
CAAACTGGGGGTAGCGACGGTCGCCAAGGGTGTGTGCGGAGCCTGCAAGAAGCCGATTGCTGGGCAGGTA
GTTACAGCCATGGGGAAGACCTGGCACCCTGAGCACTTCGTCTGCACCCACTGCCAGGAGGAGATTGGAT
CACGGAACTTCTTTGAGCGGGATGGGCAGCCCTACTGTGAGAAGGACTATCACAACCTCTTCTCTCCTCG
CTGCTACTACTGCAATGGGCCAATCCTTGATAAAGTGGTGACGGCTTTGGACAGGACGTGGCACCCTGAA
CACTTTTTCTGTGCCCAGTGTGGAGTTTTCTTTGGACCTGAAGGATTTCATGAGAAGGATGGCAAAGCCT
ATTGCCGCAAGGACTACTTTGACATGTTTGCTCCCAAGTGTGGAGGCTGTGCCCGGGCTATCCTGGAAAA
TTACATTTCTGCCTTAAACACCCTGTGGCACCCTGAGTGCTTTGTCTGTCGGGAATGTTTCACACCGTTC
ATCAACGGCAGCTTCTTCGAGCACGACGGGCAGCCCTACTGCGAGGTGCATTACCACGAGCGCCGCGGCT
CGCTGTGCTCTGGCTGCCAGAAGCCCATCACGGGACGCTGCATCACTGCCATGGGCAAGAAATTTCACCC
CGAACACTTTGTCTGTGCCTTCTGCCTCAAGCAGCTCAACAAAGGAACCTTCAAAGAACAGAACGACAAG
CCCTACTGTCAGAACTGCTTTCTCAAACTCTTCTGTCTCGAGCTCAAGCTTCGAATTCTGCAGTCGACGG
TACCGCGGGCCCGGGATCCACCGGTCGCCACCATGGTGTCTAAGGGCGAAGAGCTGATCGAGGAAAATAT
GCGTATGAAGGTGGTCATGGAAGGTTCGGTCAACGGCCACCAATTCAAATGCACAGGTGAAGGAGAAGGC
AGACCGTACGAGGGAGTGCAAACCATGAGGATCAAAGTCATCGAGGGAGGACCCCTGCCATTTGCCTTTG
ACATTCTTGCCACGTCGTTCCTGTTCGGCAGCAAGACCTTTATCAAGTACCCGGCCGACATCCCTGATTT
CTTCGAACAGTCCTTTCCTGAGGGCTTTACTTGGGAAAGAGTTACGAGATACGAAGATGGTGGAGTAGTC
ACCGTCACGCAGGACACCAGCCTTGAGGATGGTGGGCTCGTCTACAACGTCAAGGTCAGAGGGGTAAACT
TTCACTCCAAGGGTCCCGTGATGCAGAAGAAGACCGAGGGTTGGGAGCCTTTCACAGAGATGATGTATCC
AGCAGATGGTGGTCTGAGAGGATATACCGACATCGCACTGAAAGTTGATGGTGGTGGCCATCTGCACGCC
AACATCGTGACAACTTACAGGTCAAAAAAGACCGTCGGGAACATCAAGATGCCCGGTGTCCATGCCGTTG
ATTACCGCCTGGAAAGGATCGAAGAGAGTGACAATGAAACCTACGTAGTGCTAAGAGAAGTGGCAGTTGC
CAAATACAGCAACCTTGGTGGTGGCATGGACGAGCTGTTCAAGTAAGCGGCCGCGACTCTAGATCATAAT
CAGCCATACCACATTTGTAGAGGTTTTACTTGCTTTAAAAAACCTCCCACACCTCCCCCTGAACCTGAAA
CATAAAATGAATGCAATTGTTGTTGTTAACTTGTTTATTGCAGCTTATAATGGTTACAAATAAAGCAATA
GCATCACAAATTTCACAAATAAAGCATTTTTTTCACTGCATTCTAGTTGTGGTTTGTCCAAACTCATCAA
TGTATCTTAAGGCGTAAATTGTAAGCGTTAATATTTTGTTAAAATTCGCGTTAAATTTTTGTTAAATCAG
CTCATTTTTTAACCAATAGGCCGAAATCGGCAAAATCCCTTATAAATCAAAAGAATAGACCGAGATAGGG
T
[37 nt withheld, positions 3432-3468]
AAAGAACGTGGACTCCAACGTCAAAGG
[49 nt withheld, positions 3496-3544]
T
[91 nt withheld, positions 3546-3636]
G
[124 nt withheld, positions 3638-3761]
CAGGTGGCACTTTTCGGGGAAATGTGCGCGGAACCCCTATTTGTTTATTTTTCTAAATACATTCAAATAT
GTATCCGCTCATGAGACAATAACCCTGATAAATGCTTCAATAATATTGAAAAAGGAAGAGTCCTGAGGCG
GAAAGAACCAGCTGTGGAATGTGTGTCAGTTAGGGTGTGGAAAGTCCCCAGGCTCCCCAGCAGGCAGAAG
TATGCAAAGCATGCATCTCAATTAGTCAGCAACCAGGTGTGGAAAGTCCCCAGGCTCCCCAGCAGGCAGA
AGTATGCAAAGCATGCATCTCAATTAGTCAGCAACCATAGTCCCGCCCCTAACTCCGCCCATCCCGCCCC
TAACTCCGCCCAGTTCCGCCCATTCTCCGCCCCATGGCTGACTAATTTTTTTTATTTATGCAGAGGCCGA
GGCCGCCTCGGCCTCTGAGCTATTCCAGAAGTAGTGAGGAGGCTTTTTTGGAGGCCTAGGCTTTTGCAAA
GATCGATCAAGAGACAGGATGAGGATCGTTTCGCATGATTGAACAAGATGGATTGCACGCAGGTTCTCCG
GCCGCTTGGGTGGAGAGGCTATTCGGCTATGACTGGGCACAACAGACAATCGGCTGCTCTGATGCCGCCG
TGTTCCGGCTGTCAGCGCAGGGGCGCCCGGTTCTTTTTGTCAAGACCGACCTGTCCGGTGCCCTGAATGA
ACTGCAAGACGAGGCAGCGCGGCTATCGTGGCTGGCCACGACGGGCGTTCCTTGCGCAGCTGTGCTCGAC
GTTGTCACTGAAGCGGGAAGGGACTGGCTGCTATTGGGCGAAGTGCCGGGGCAGGATCTCCTGTCATCTC
ACCTTGCTCCTGCCGAGAAAGTATCCATCATGGCTGATGCAATGCGGCGGCTGCATACGCTTGATCCGGC
TACCTGCCCATTCGACCACCAAGCGAAACATCGCATCGAGCGAGCACGTACTCGGATGGAAGCCGGTCTT
GTCGATCAGGATGATCTGGACGAAGAGCATCAGGGGCTCGCGCCAGCCGAACTGTTCGCCAGGCTCAAGG
CGAGCATGCCCGACGGCGAGGATCTCGTCGTGACCCATGGCGATGCCTGCTTGCCGAATATCATGGTGGA
AAATGGCCGCTTTTCTGGATTCATCGACTGTGGCCGGCTGGGTGTGGCGGACCGCTATCAGGACATAGCG
TTGGCTACCCGTGATATTGCTGAAGAGCTTGGCGGCGAATGGGCTGACCGCTTCCTCGTGCTTTACGGTA
TCGCCGCTCCCGATTCGCAGCGCATCGCCTTCTATCGCCTTCTTGACGAGTTCTTCTGAGCGGGACTCTG
GGGTTCGAAATGACCGACCAAGCGACGCCCAACCTGCCATCACGAGATTTCGATTCCACCGCCGCCTTCT
ATGAAAGGTTGGGCTTCGGAATCGTTTTCCGGGACGCCGGCTGGATGATCCTCCAGCGCGGGGATCTCAT
GCTGGAGTTCTTCGCCCACCCTAGGGGGAGGCTAACTGAAACACGGAAGGAGACAATACCGGAAGGAACC
CGCGCTATGACGGCAATAAAAAGACAGAATAAAACGCACGGTGTTGGGTCGTTTGTTCATAAACGCGGGG
TTCGGTCCCAGGGCTGGCACTCTGTCGATACCCCACCGAGACCCCATTGGGGCCAATACGCCCGCGTTTC
TTCCTTTTCCCCACCCCACCCCCCAAGTTCGGGTGAAGGCCCAGGGCTCGCAGCCAACGTCGGGGCGGCA
GGCCCTGCCATAGCCTCAGGTTACTCATATATACTTTAGATTGATTTAAAACTTCATTTTTAATTTAAAA
GGATCTAGGTGAAGATCCTTTTTGATAATCTCATGACCAAAATCCCTTAACGTGAGTTTTCGTTCCACTG
AGCGTCAGACCCCGTAGAAAAGATCAAAGGATCTTCTTGAGATCCTTTTTTTCTGCGCGTAATCTGCTGC
TTGCAAACAAAAAAACCACCGCTACCAGCGGTGGTTTGTTTGCCGGATCAAGAGCTACCAACTCTTTTTC
CGAAGGTAACTGGCTTCAGCAGAGCGCAGATACCAAATACTGTTCTTCTAGTGTAGCCGTAGTTAGGCCA
CCACTTCAAGAACTCTGTAGCACCGCCTACATACCTCGCTCTGCTAATCCTGTTACCAGTGGCTGCTGCC
AGTGGCGATAAGTCGTGTCTTACCGGGTTGGACTCAAGACGATAGTTACCGGATAAGGCGCAGCGGTCGG
GCTGAACGGGGGGTTCGTGCACACAGCCCAGCTTGGAGCGAACGACCTACACCGAACTGAGATACCTACA
GCGTGAGCTATGAGAAAGCGCCACGCTTCCCGAAGGGAGAAAGGCGGACAGGTATCCGGTAAGCGGCAGG
GTCGGAACAGGAGAGCGCACGAGGGAGCTTCCAGGGGGAAACGCCTGGTATCTTTATAGTCCTGTCGGGT
TTCGCCACCTCTGACTTGAGCGTCGATTTTTGTGATGCTCGTCAGGGGGGCGGAGCCTATGGAAAAACGC
CAGCAACGCGGCCTTTTTACGGTTCCTGGCCTTTTGCTGGCCTTTTGCTCACATGTTCTTTCCTGCGTTA
TCCCCTGATTCTGTGGATAACCGTATTACCGCCATGCAT
Features (pLannotate 1.2.2; 15 found; start..end, strand, type, name):
     61..364     +  enhancer       CMV enhancer: human cytomegalovirus immediate early enhancer
    365..568     +  promoter       CMV promoter: human cytomegalovirus (CMV) immediate early promoter
    600..2276    +  CDS            PXN: PAXI_CHICK - Experimental evidence at protein level: Swiss-Prot protein existence level 1. Cytoskeletal protein involved in actin-membrane attachment at sites of cell adhesion to the extracellular matrix (focal adhesion). Binds in vitro to vinculin as well as to the SH3 domain of c-SRC and, when tyrosine phosphorylated, to the SH2 domain of v-CRK. From Gallus gallus (Chicken).
   2277..2329    +  misc_feature   MCS: multiple cloning site
   2343..3053    +  CDS            mRuby3: monomeric red fluorescent protein derived from mRuby2, with improved brightness and photostability (Bajar et al., 2016)
   3072..3155    +  CDS            large T antigen (fragment): large T antigen from SV40 (simian virus 40)
   3178..3299    +  polyA_signal   SV40 poly(A) signal: SV40 polyadenylation signal
   3333..3761    -  rep_origin     f1 ori (sequence partly withheld): f1 bacteriophage origin of replication; arrow indicates direction of (+) strand synthesis
   3788..3892    +  promoter       AmpR promoter: bla
   3894..4251    +  promoter       SV40 promoter: SV40 enhancer and early promoter
   4286..5080    +  CDS            NeoR/KanR: aminoglycoside phosphotransferase from Tn5; aph(3')-II (or nptII); confers resistance to neomycin, kanamycin, and G418 (Geneticin®)
   5101..5253    +  CDS            ble (fragment): BLE_KLEPN - Experimental evidence at protein level: Swiss-Prot protein existence level 1. Binding protein with a strong affinity to the bleomycin family of antibiotics. Binds to CL990; an antimitotic-antibiotic compound. From Klebsiella pneumoniae.
   5312..5359    +  polyA_signal   HSV TK poly(A) signal: herpes simplex virus thymidine kinase polyadenylation signal (Cole and Stacy, 1985)
   5450..5466    -  polyA_signal   bGH poly(A) signal (fragment): bovine growth hormone polyadenylation signal
   5688..6276    +  rep_origin     ori: high-copy-number ColE1/pMB1/pBR322/pUC origin of replication
