[The description below was written by a language model from this plasmid's Addgene catalogue record and pLannotate feature annotations shown in this document.]
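Description:
pPaxillin-Electra2 is a 6,390 bp mammalian expression plasmid built on the pN1 backbone, a layout in which a gene of interest is placed upstream of a fluorescent protein so that the tag ends up at the C terminus. In bacteria it replicates from a high-copy ColE1/pUC-type origin and is selected with kanamycin. The same Tn5 NeoR/KanR gene is preceded by both a bacterial (bla) promoter and the SV40 enhancer/early promoter and is followed by an HSV TK polyadenylation signal, so it also allows G418 selection of transfected mammalian cells. An f1 origin is present as well. Short fragments annotated as ble, bGH poly(A) and SV40 large T antigen appear to be backbone remnants or partial matches rather than functional parts.

The expression cassette uses the human CMV immediate-early enhancer and promoter to drive chicken (Gallus gallus) paxillin, a focal adhesion adaptor protein involved in attaching actin to the membrane at sites of cell–matrix adhesion. The paxillin coding sequence runs through a short multiple cloning site linker into the fluorescent protein coding sequence, and the transcript terminates at an SV40 poly(A) signal. The automated annotation labels the fluorescent protein as mRuby3, whereas the catalogue entry identifies it as Electra2, a synthetic blue fluorescent protein. The label most likely reflects sequence similarity to the closest entry in the annotation database, although the record does not state how the two proteins are related. The fusion lets paxillin be visualised in the blue channel in live or fixed mammalian cells, and the depositor's associated work concerns the optimisation of blue fluorescent proteins, where such fusions typically show how the tag performs on a structural protein.
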