Addgene plasmid #184926: pPaxillin-Electra2
Purpose: Expresses paxillin fused to blue fluorescent protein Electra2
Depositing lab: Kiryl Piatkevich. Publication: Dual-expression system for blue fluorescent protein optimization. Papadaki S, Wang X, Wang Y, Zhang H, Jia S, Liu S, Yang M, Zhang D, Jia JM, Koster RW, Namikawa K, Piatkevich KD. Sci Rep. 2022 Jun 17;12(1):10190. doi: 10.1038/s41598-022-13214-0. PubMed 35715437.
Backbone
  Vector backbone: pN1
  Backbone size w/o insert (bp): 3933
  Total vector size (bp): 6390
  Vector type: Mammalian Expression
  Selectable markers: Neomycin (select with G418)
Growth in bacteria
  Bacterial resistance: Kanamycin, 50 μg/mL
  Growth temperature: 37°C
  Growth strain: DH5alpha
  Copy number: High Copy
Gene/Insert
  Gene/Insert name: paxillin-Electra2
  Species: G. gallus (chicken), Synthetic
  GenBank ID: OL631607
  Promoter: CMV
  Tag / fusion protein: Electra2 (C terminal on backbone)
  Cloning method: Restriction Enzyme; 5′ cloning site BamHI (not destroyed); 3′ cloning site NotI (not destroyed)
  Sequencing primers: 5′ CMV-F; 3′ SV40pA-R
Terms and licenses: Academic/Nonprofit Terms; Industry Terms: Not Available to Industry
How to cite: pPaxillin-Electra2 was a gift from Kiryl Piatkevich (Addgene plasmid # 184926 ; http://n2t.net/addgene:184926 ; RRID:Addgene_184926)
